Addgene plasmid #154772: pAS_4xhyb PylT A41AA C55A sfGFP 150TAG
Purpose: plasmid with 4xhybrid PylT cassette (Mx1201 G1 PylT hybrid mutant A41AA C55A) and amber suppression reporter sfGFP 150 TAG stop, for transient transfection or stable, piggybac-mediated, integration
Depositing lab: Simon Elsaesser. Depositing organization: Karolinska Institutet. Publication: Site-Specific Incorporation of Two ncAAs for Two-Color Bioorthogonal Labeling and Crosslinking of Proteins on Live Mammalian Cells. Meineke B, Heimgartner J, Eirich J, Landreh M, Elsasser SJ. Cell Rep. 2020 Jun 23;31(12):107811. doi: 10.1016/j.celrep.2020.107811. PubMed 32579937.
Backbone
  Vector backbone: pAS
  Vector type: Mammalian Expression
  Selectable markers: Blasticidin
Growth in bacteria
  Bacterial resistance: Ampicillin, 100 μg/mL
  Growth temperature: 37°C
  Growth strain: NEB Stable
  Copy number: High Copy
Gene/Insert
  Gene/Insert name: sfGFP
  Species: Aequorea victoria
  Insert size (bp): 750
  Mutation: 150TAG in GFP reporter, hybrid PylT with A41AA and C55A mutation
  Promoter: EF1
  Cloning method: Ligation Independent Cloning
Terms and licenses: Academic/Nonprofit Terms; Industry Terms: Not Available to Industry
How to cite: pAS_4xhyb PylT A41AA C55A sfGFP 150TAG was a gift from Simon Elsaesser (Addgene plasmid # 154772 ; http://n2t.net/addgene:154772 ; RRID:Addgene_154772)
