[The description below was written by a language model from this plasmid's Addgene catalogue record and pLannotate feature annotations shown in this document.]
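Description:
pAS_4xhyb PylT A41AA C55A sfGFP 150TAG is a mammalian expression plasmid built on the pAS backbone for genetic code expansion by amber suppression. It can be used by transient transfection or integrated stably into the genome by piggyBac transposition. In bacteria it is maintained at high copy through a ColE1/pUC-type origin with ampicillin selection (AmpR under its own bla promoter). It also carries an f1 origin and remnants of a lacZα/lac promoter cloning region.

The annotated payload is a single Pol II transcription unit. An EF-1α core promoter, followed by an HTLV-1 5' LTR fragment (a common composite enhancer/leader arrangement), drives a GFP open reading frame. The annotation tool labels this as oxGFP, but the record identifies it as superfolder GFP carrying a TAG stop codon at position 150. Downstream, an EMCV IRES allows the same transcript to express blasticidin S deaminase for selection of mammalian cells, and the unit ends with a partial WPRE and an SV40 polyadenylation signal.

According to the catalogue entry, the plasmid also holds four copies of a hybrid pyrrolysyl tRNA (an Mx1201 G1 PylT hybrid with the A41AA and C55A mutations). Neither this tRNA cassette, its promoters, nor the piggyBac terminal repeats appear in the automated feature table, which leaves sizeable stretches unannotated. The short matches to a lambda phage protein flanking the cassette are probably incidental hits.

Full-length fluorescent sfGFP is made only when the suppressor tRNA is charged and decodes the TAG codon. This requires a cognate pyrrolysyl-tRNA synthetase, which is not annotated here and is presumably supplied separately, together with a non-canonical amino acid. The construct therefore serves as a fluorescence reporter for the efficiency of non-canonical amino acid incorporation in mammalian cells.
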