Features (pLannotate 1.2.2; 19 found; start..end, strand, type, name):
      5..160     -  CDS            lacZα (fragment): LacZα fragment of β-galactosidase; lacZ fragment
    162..281     +  CDS            B (fragment): PORTL_LAMBD - Experimental evidence at protein level: Swiss-Prot protein existence level 1. Forms the portal vertex of the capsid (PubMed:6228056, PubMed:6232391). This portal plays critical roles in head assembly, genome packaging, neck/tail attachment, and genome ejection (Probable). The portal protein multimerizes as a single ring-shaped homododecamer arranged around a central channel (PubMed:6232391). Binds to the terminase subunits to form the packaging machine (PubMed:7799432). From Escherichia phage lambda (Bacteriophage lambda).
   2164..2375    +  promoter       EF-1α core promoter: core promoter for human elongation factor EF-1α
   2388..2656    +  LTR            5' LTR (truncated): truncated 5' long terminal repeat (LTR) from human T-cell leukemia virus (HTLV) type 1
   2696..3412    +  CDS            oxGFP: oxGFP is a basic (constitutively fluorescent) green fluorescent protein published in 2015, derived from Aequorea victoria.
   3542..4004    +  misc_feature   IRES: internal ribosome entry site (IRES) of the encephalomyocarditis virus (EMCV)
   4030..4426    +  CDS            BSD (fragment): blasticidin S deaminase; Aspergillus terreus BSD; confers resistance to blasticidin
   4441..4547    +  misc_feature   WPRE (fragment): woodchuck hepatitis virus posttranscriptional regulatory element
   4556..4677    +  polyA_signal   SV40 poly(A) signal: SV40 polyadenylation signal
   4695..4787    +  ncRNA          G-CSF SLDE: Accession: RF00183 - G-CSF factor stem-loop destabilising element (SLDE)
   5484..5951    +  CDS            B (fragment): PORTL_LAMBD - Experimental evidence at protein level: Swiss-Prot protein existence level 1. Forms the portal vertex of the capsid (PubMed:6228056, PubMed:6232391). This portal plays critical roles in head assembly, genome packaging, neck/tail attachment, and genome ejection (Probable). The portal protein multimerizes as a single ring-shaped homododecamer arranged around a central channel (PubMed:6232391). Binds to the terminase subunits to form the packaging machine (PubMed:7799432). From Escherichia phage lambda (Bacteriophage lambda).
   5989..6005    -  protein_bind   lac operator: The lac repressor binds to the lac operator to inhibit transcription in E. coli. This inhibition can be relieved by adding lactose or isopropyl-β-D-thiogalactopyranoside (IPTG). lac repressor encoded by lacI
   6013..6043    -  promoter       lac promoter: promoter for the E. coli lac operon
   6058..6079    -  protein_bind   CAP binding site: CAP binding activates transcription in the presence of cAMP. E. coli catabolite activator protein
   6092..6184    -  CDS            lacI (fragment): lac repressor; lacI; The lac repressor binds to the lac operator to inhibit transcription in E. coli. This inhibition can be relieved by adding lactose or isopropyl-β-D-thiogalactopyranoside (IPTG).
   6367..6955    -  rep_origin     ori: high-copy-number ColE1/pMB1/pBR322/pUC origin of replication
   7126..7986    -  CDS            AmpR: β-lactamase; bla; confers resistance to ampicillin, carbenicillin, and related antibiotics
   7987..8091    -  promoter       AmpR promoter: bla
   8144..8572    -  rep_origin     f1 ori (sequence partly withheld): f1 bacteriophage origin of replication; arrow indicates direction of (+) strand synthesis
>Addgene plasmid #154772 | pAS_4xhyb PylT A41AA C55A sfGFP 150TAG | addgene full sequence | sequence record 310518 | Addgene NGS Result
CCCATTCGCCATTCAGGCTGCGCAACTGTTGGGAAGGGCGATCGGTGCGGGCCTCTTCGCTATTACGCCA
GCTGGCGAAAGGGGGATGTGCTGCAAGGCGATTAAGTTGGGTAACGCCAGGGTTTTCCCAGTCACGACGT
TGTAAAACGACGGCCAGTGAGCGCGCCTCGTTCATTCACGTTTTTGAACCCGTGGAGGACGGGCAGACTC
GCGGTGCAAATGTGTTTTACAGCGTGATGGAGCAGATGAAGATGCTCGACACGCTGCAGAACACGCAGCT
AGATTAACCCTAGAAAGATAATCATATTGTGACGTACGTTAAAGATAATCATGTGTAAAATTGACGCATG
TGTTTTATCGGTCTGTATATCGAGGTTTATTTATTAATTTGAATAGATATTAAGTTTTATTATATTTACA
CTTACATACTAATAATAAATTCAACAAACAATTTATTTATGTTTATTTATTTATTAAAAAAAACAAAAAC
TCAAAATTTCTTCTATAAAGTAACAAAACTTTTATGAGGGACAGCCCCCCCCCAAAGCCCCCAGGGATGT
AATTACGTCCCTCCCCCGCTAGGGGGCAGCAGCGAGCCGCCCGGGGCTCCGCTCCGGTCCGGCGCTCCCC
CCGCATCCCCGAGCCGGCAGCGTGCGGGGACAGCCCGGGCACGGGGAAGGTGGCACGGGATCGCTTTCCT
CTGAACGCTTCTCGCTGCTCTTTGAGCCTGCAGACACCTGGGGGGATACGGGGAAAAGGCCTCCACGGCC
AACTAGTGAGACGAAAAACCGCACTTGTCCGAGAGACCGGGGTGTCGAACCCCGCTTTACAGGTTTTAGA
GACCCGTTTGCTCGCCGGAGCGTCCCCCGAGGTACCCAGGCGGCGCACAAGCTATATAAACCTGAAGGAA
ATCTCAACTTTACACTTAGGTCAAGTTACTTATCGTACTAGAGCTTCAGCAGGAAATTTAACTAAAATCT
AATTTAACCAGCATAGCAAATATCATTTATTCCCAAAATGCTAAAGTTTGAGATAAACGGACTTGATTTC
CGGCTGTTTTGACACTATCCAGAATGCCTTGCAGATGGGTGGGGCATGCTAAATACTGCAGGCAAAAAAA
CCGCACTTGTCCGAGAGACCGGGGTGTCGAACCCCGCTTTACAGGTTTTAGAGACCCGTTTGCTCGCCGG
AGCGTCCCCCGAGGTACCCAGGCGGCGCACAAGCTATATAAACCTGAAGGAAATCTCAACTTTACACTTA
GGTCAAGTTACTTATCGTACTAGAGCTTCAGCAGGAAATTTAACTAAAATCTAATTTAACCAGCATAGCA
AATATCATTTATTCCCAAAATGCTAAAGTTTGAGATAAACGGACTTGATTTCCGGCTGTTTTGACACTAT
CCAGAATGCCTTGCAGATGGGTGGGGCATGCTAAATACTGCAGCAAGAAAAACCGCACTTGTCCGAGAGA
CCGGGGTGTCGAACCCCGCTTTACAGGTTTTAGAGACCCGTTTGCTCGCCGGAGCGTCCCCCGAGGTACC
CAGGCGGCGCACAAGCTATATAAACCTGAAGGAAATCTCAACTTTACACTTAGGTCAAGTTACTTATCGT
ACTAGAGCTTCAGCAGGAAATTTAACTAAAATCTAATTTAACCAGCATAGCAAATATCATTTATTCCCAA
AATGCTAAAGTTTGAGATAAACGGACTTGATTTCCGGCTGTTTTGACACTATCCAGAATGCCTTGCAGAT
GGGTGGGGCATGCTAAATACTGCAGCGATAAAAACCGCACTTGTCCGAGAGACCGGGGTGTCGAACCCCG
CTTTACAGGTTTTAGAGACCCGTTTGCTCGCCGGAGCGTCCCCCGAGGTACCCAGGCGGCGCACAAGCTA
TATAAACCTGAAGGAAATCTCAACTTTACACTTAGGTCAAGTTACTTATCGTACTAGAGCTTCAGCAGGA
AATTTAACTAAAATCTAATTTAACCAGCATAGCAAATATCATTTATTCCCAAAATGCTAAAGTTTGAGAT
AAACGGACTTGATTTCCGGCTGTTTTGACACTATCCAGAATGCCTTGCAGATGGGTGGGGCATGCTAAAT
ACTGCAGCTCCAAGGCCACTAGTGCTCTAGAAAGGATCTGCGATCGCTCCGGTGCCCGTCAGTGGGCAGA
GCGCACATCGCCCACAGTCCCCGAGAAGTTGGGGGGAGGGGTCGGCAATTGAACGGGTGCCTAGAGAAGG
TGGCGCGGGGTAAACTGGGAAAGTGATGTCGTGTACTGGCTCCGCCTTTTTCCCGAGGGTGGGGGAGAAC
CGTATATAAGTGCAGTAGTCGCCGTGAACGTTCTTTTTCGCAACGGGTTTGCCGCCAGAACACAGCTGAA
GCTTCGAGGGGCTCGCATCTCTCCTTCACGCGCCCGCCGCCCTACCTGAGGCCGCCATCCACGCCGGTTG
AGTCGCGTTCTGCCGCCTCCCGCCTGTGGTGCCTCCTGAACTGCGTCCGCCGTCTAGGTAAGTTTAAAGC
TCAGGTCGAGACCGGGCCTTTGTCCGGCGCTCCCTTGGAGCCTACCTAGACTCAGCCGGCTCTCCACGCT
TTGCCTGACCCTGCTTGCTCAACTCTACGTCTTTGTTTCGTTTTCTGTTCTGCGCCGTTACAGATCCAAG
CTGTGACCGGCGCCTACTCTAGAGCTAGCGCCACCATGGTGTCCAAGGGCGAGGAACTGTTCACCGGCGT
GGTGCCCATCCTGGTGGAACTGGATGGCGACGTGAACGGCCACAAGTTCTCTGTGCGGGGAGAGGGCGAA
GGCGACGCCACAAATGGCAAGCTGACCCTGGAGTTCATCTGCACCACCGGCAAGCTGCCCGTGCCTTGGC
CTACCCTCGTGACCACACTGACCTACGGCGTGCAGTGCTTCAGCAGATACCCCGACCATATGAAGCGGCA
CGACTTCTTCAAGAGCGCCATGCCCGAGGGCTACGTGCAGGAACGGACCATCAGCTTCAAGGACGACGGC
ACCTACAAGACCAGAGCCGAAGTGAAGTTCGAGGGCGACACCCTCGTGAACCGGATCGAGCTGAAGGGCA
TCGATTTCAAAGAGGACGGCAACATCCTGGGCCACAAGCTGGAGTACAACTTCAACAGCCACTAGGTGTA
CATCACCGCCGACAAGCAGAAGAACGGCATCAAGGCCAACTTCAAGATCCGGCACAACGTGGAAGATGGC
AGCGTGCAGCTGGCCGACCACTACCAGCAGAACACCCCCATCGGAGATGGCCCCGTGCTGCTGCCCGACA
ACCACTACCTGAGCACCCAGAGCGTGCTGAGCAAGGACCCCAACGAGAAGCGGGACCACATGGTGCTGCT
GGAATTCGTGACCGCCGCTGGCATCACCCACGGCATGGACGAGCTGTACAAGGGCAGCTGAGCGGCCGCG
CCCCTCTCCCTCCCCCCCCCCTAACGTTACTGGCCGAAGCCGCTTGGAATAAGGCCGGTGTGCGTTTGTC
TATATGTTATTTTCCACCATATTGCCGTCTTTTGGCAATGTGAGGGCCCGGAAACCTGGCCCTGTCTTCT
TGACGAGCATTCCTAGGGGTCTTTCCCCTCTCGCCAAAGGAATGCAAGGTCTGTTGAATGTCGTGAAGGA
AGCAGTTCCTCTGGAAGCTTCTTGAAGACAAACAACGTCTGTAGCGACCCTTTGCAGGCAGCGGAACCCC
CCACCTGGCGACAGGTGCCTCTGCGGCCAAAAGCCACGTGTATAAGATACACCTGCAAAGGCGGCACAAC
CCCAGTGCCACGTTGTGAGTTGGATAGTTGTGGAAAGAGTCAAATGGCTCTCCTCAAGCGTATTCAACAA
GGGGCTGAAGGATGCCCAGAAGGTACCCCATTGTATGGGATCTGATCTGGGGCCTCGGTGCACATGCTTT
ACATGTGTTTAGTCGAGGTTAAAAAAACGTCTAGGCCCCCCGAACCACGGGGACGTGGTTTTCCTTTGAA
AAACACGATGATAATATGGCCACAACCATGGCGTCCGGAATGGCCAAGCCTTTGTCTCAAGAAGAATCCA
CCCTCATTGAAAGAGCAACGGCTACAATCAACAGCATCCCCATCTCTGAAGACTACAGCGTCGCCAGCGC
AGCTCTCTCTAGCGACGGCCGCATCTTCACTGGTGTCAATGTATATCATTTTACTGGGGGACCTTGTGCA
GAACTCGTGGTGCTGGGCACTGCTGCTGCTGCGGCAGCTGGCAACCTGACTTGTATCGTCGCGATCGGAA
ATGAGAACAGGGGCATCTTGAGCCCCTGCGGACGGTGCCGACAGGTGCTTCTCGATCTGCATCCTGGGAT
CAAAGCCATAGTGAAGGACAGTGATGGACAGCCGACGGCAGTTGGGATTCGTGAATTGCTGCCCTCTGGT
TATGTGTGGGAGGGCTGACCATGGGTCGACAATCAACCTCTGGATTACAAAATTTGTGAAAGATTGACTG
GTATTCTTAACTATGTTGCTCCTTTTACGCTATGTGGATACGCTGCTTTAATGCCTTTGTATCATGCGTT
AACTAAACTTGTTTATTGCAGCTTATAATGGTTACAAATAAAGCAATAGCATCACAAATTTCACAAATAA
AGCATTTTTTTCACTGCATTCTAGTTGTGGTTTGTCCAAACTCATCAATGTATCTTATCATGTCTGGAAT
TGACTCAAATGATGTCAATTAGTCTATCAGAAGCTCATCTGGTCTCCCTTCCGGGGGACAAGACATCCCT
GTTTAATATTTAAACAGCAGTGTTCCCAAACTGGGTTCTTATATCCCTTGCTCTGGTCAACCAGGTTGCA
GGGTTTCCTGTCCTCACAGGAACGAAGTCCCTAAAGAAACAGTGGCAGCCAGGTTTAGCCCCGGAATTGA
CTGGATTCCTTTTTTAGGGCCCATTGGTATGGCTTTTTCCCCGTATCCCCCCAGGTGTCTGCAGGCTCAA
AGAGCAGCGAGAAGCGTTCAGAGGAAAGCGATCCCGTGCCACCTTCCCCGTGCCCGGGCTGTCCCCGCAC
GCTGCCGGCTCGGGGATGCGGGGGGAGCGCCGGACCGGAGCGGAGCCCCGGGCGGCTCGCTGCTGCCCCC
TAGCGGGGGAGGGACGTAATTACATCCCTGGGGGCTTTGGGGGGGGGCTGTCCCTGATATCTATAACAAG
AAAATATATATATAATAAGTTATCACGTAAGTAGAACATGAAATAACAATATAATTATCGTATGAGTTAA
ATCTTAAAAGTCACGTAAAAGATAATCATGCGTCATTTTGACTCACGCGGTCGTTATAGTTCAAAATCAG
TGACACTTACCGCATTGACAAGCACGCCTCACGGGAGCTCCAAGCGGCGACTGAGATGTCCTAAATGCAC
AGCGACGGATTCGCGCTATTTAGAAAGAGAGAGCAATATTTCAAGAATGCATGCGTCAATTTTACGCAGA
CTATCTTTCTAGGGTTAATCTAGCTGCATCAGGATCATATCGTCGGGTCTTTTTTCCGGCTCAGTCATCG
CCCAAGCTGGCGCTATCTGGGCATCGGGGAGGAAGAAGCCCGTGCCTTTTCCCGCGAGGTTGAAGCGGCA
TGGAAAGAGTTTGCCGAGGATGACTGCTGCTGCATTGACGTTGAGCGAAAACGCACGTTTACCATGATGA
TTCGGGAAGGTGTGGCCATGCACGCCTTTAACGGTGAACTGTTCGTTCAGGCCACCTGGGATACCAGTTC
GTCGCGGCTTTTCCGGACACAGTTCCGGATGGTCAGCCCGAAGCGCATCAGCAACCCGAACAATACCGGC
GACAGCCGGAACTGCCGTGCCGGTGTGCAGATTAATGACAGCGGTGCGGCGCTGGGATATTACGTCAGCG
AGGACGGGTATCCTGGCTGGATGCCGCAGAAATGGACATGGATACCCCGTGAGTTACCCGGCGGGCGCGC
TTGGCGTAATCATGGTCATAGCTGTTTCCTGTGTGAAATTGTTATCCGCTCACAATTCCACACAACATAC
GAGCCGGAAGCATAAAGTGTAAAGCCTGGGGTGCCTAATGAGTGAGCTAACTCACATTAATTGCGTTGCG
CTCACTGCCCGCTTTCCAGTCGGGAAACCTGTCGTGCCAGCTGCATTAATGAATCGGCCAACGCGCGGGG
AGAGGCGGTTTGCGTATTGGGCGCTCTTCCGCTTCCTCGCTCACTGACTCGCTGCGCTCGGTCGTTCGGC
TGCGGCGAGCGGTATCAGCTCACTCAAAGGCGGTAATACGGTTATCCACAGAATCAGGGGATAACGCAGG
AAAGAACATGTGAGCAAAAGGCCAGCAAAAGGCCAGGAACCGTAAAAAGGCCGCGTTGCTGGCGTTTTTC
CATAGGCTCCGCCCCCCTGACGAGCATCACAAAAATCGACGCTCAAGTCAGAGGTGGCGAAACCCGACAG
GACTATAAAGATACCAGGCGTTTCCCCCTGGAAGCTCCCTCGTGCGCTCTCCTGTTCCGACCCTGCCGCT
TACCGGATACCTGTCCGCCTTTCTCCCTTCGGGAAGCGTGGCGCTTTCTCATAGCTCACGCTGTAGGTAT
CTCAGTTCGGTGTAGGTCGTTCGCTCCAAGCTGGGCTGTGTGCACGAACCCCCCGTTCAGCCCGACCGCT
GCGCCTTATCCGGTAACTATCGTCTTGAGTCCAACCCGGTAAGACACGACTTATCGCCACTGGCAGCAGC
CACTGGTAACAGGATTAGCAGAGCGAGGTATGTAGGCGGTGCTACAGAGTTCTTGAAGTGGTGGCCTAAC
TACGGCTACACTAGAAGAACAGTATTTGGTATCTGCGCTCTGCTGAAGCCAGTTACCTTCGGAAAAAGAG
TTGGTAGCTCTTGATCCGGCAAACAAACCACCGCTGGTAGCGGTGGTTTTTTTGTTTGCAAGCAGCAGAT
TACGCGCAGAAAAAAAGGATCTCAAGAAGATCCTTTGATCTTTTCTACGGGGTCTGACGCTCAGTGGAAC
GAAAACTCACGTTAAGGGATTTTGGTCATGAGATTATCAAAAAGGATCTTCACCTAGATCCTTTTAAATT
AAAAATGAAGTTTTAAATCAATCTAAAGTATATATGAGTAAACTTGGTCTGACAGTTACCAATGCTTAAT
CAGTGAGGCACCTATCTCAGCGATCTGTCTATTTCGTTCATCCATAGTTGCCTGACTCCCCGTCGTGTAG
ATAACTACGATACGGGAGGGCTTACCATCTGGCCCCAGTGCTGCAATGATACCGCGAGACCCACGCTCAC
CGGCTCCAGATTTATCAGCAATAAACCAGCCAGCCGGAAGGGCCGAGCGCAGAAGTGGTCCTGCAACTTT
ATCCGCCTCCATCCAGTCTATTAATTGTTGCCGGGAAGCTAGAGTAAGTAGTTCGCCAGTTAATAGTTTG
CGCAACGTTGTTGCCATTGCTACAGGCATCGTGGTGTCACGCTCGTCGTTTGGTATGGCTTCATTCAGCT
CCGGTTCCCAACGATCAAGGCGAGTTACATGATCCCCCATGTTGTGCAAAAAAGCGGTTAGCTCCTTCGG
TCCTCCGATCGTTGTCAGAAGTAAGTTGGCCGCAGTGTTATCACTCATGGTTATGGCAGCACTGCATAAT
TCTCTTACTGTCATGCCATCCGTAAGATGCTTTTCTGTGACTGGTGAGTACTCAACCAAGTCATTCTGAG
AATAGTGTATGCGGCGACCGAGTTGCTCTTGCCCGGCGTCAATACGGGATAATACCGCGCCACATAGCAG
AACTTTAAAAGTGCTCATCATTGGAAAACGTTCTTCGGGGCGAAAACTCTCAAGGATCTTACCGCTGTTG
AGATCCAGTTCGATGTAACCCACTCGTGCACCCAACTGATCTTCAGCATCTTTTACTTTCACCAGCGTTT
CTGGGTGAGCAAAAACAGGAAGGCAAAATGCCGCAAAAAAGGGAATAAGGGCGACACGGAAATGTTGAAT
ACTCATACTCTTCCTTTTTCAATATTATTGAAGCATTTATCAGGGTTATTGTCTCATGAGCGGATACATA
TTTGAATGTATTTAGAAAAATAAACAAATAGGGGTTCCGCGCACATTTCCCCGAAAAGTGCCACCTAAAT
TGTAAGCGTTAATATTTTGTTAAAATTCGCGTTAAATTTTTGTTAAATCAGCTCATTTTTTAACCAATAG
GCCGAAATCGGCAAAATCCCTTATAAATCAAAAGAATAGACCGAGATAGGGT
[37 nt withheld, positions 8243-8279]
AAAGAACGTGGACTCCAACGTCAAAGG
[49 nt withheld, positions 8307-8355]
T
[91 nt withheld, positions 8357-8447]
G
[124 nt withheld, positions 8449-8572]
